>Addgene plasmid #20135 | pcDNA3.1/nV5-DEST-Apr1 | addgene partial sequence | sequence record 26001 | CMV-F 5'-CGCAAATGGGCGGTAGGCGTG-3'
NNNNNGNNGNNNTTNGCANAGCTCTCTGGCTAACTAGAGAACCCACTGCTTACTGGCTTATCGAAATTAA
TACGACTCACTATAGGGAGACCCAAGCTGGCTAGTTAAGCTTACCATGGGTAAGCCTATCCCTAACCCTC
TCCTCGGTCTCGATTCTACGGAAAACCTGTATTTTCAGGGCCCGGATCCGTCGACGAATTCTGCAGATAT
CACAAGTTTGTACAAAAAAGCAGGCTCCGAATTCGCCCTTATGGAGTCCTACGATGTGATCGCCAACCAG
CCTGTTGTGATCGACAACGGATCCGGTGTGATTAAAGCTGGCTTTGCTGGTGATCAGATCCCCAAATACT
GCTTTCCAAACTATGTGGGCAGACCCAAACATGTTCGTGTCATGGCAGGAGCCCTGGAAGGTGACATCTT
CATTGGCCCCAAAGCGGAGGAGCACCGGGGGCTGCTGTCAATCCGTTACCCCATGGAACATGGCATCGTC
AAGGACTGGAACGACATGGAACGCATCTGGCAATACGTCTACTCTAAGGACCAGCTGCAGACTTTCTCAG
AGGAGCATCCTGTGCTCCTAACGGAGGCACCTTTAAACCCTCGGAAAAACCGGGAGCGAGCTGCAGAAGT
CTTCTTCGAGACCTTCAATGTGCCGGCCCTCTTCATCTCCATGCAAGCCGTGCTGAGCCTTTATGCCACG
GGCAGAACCACAGGCGTGGTGTTGGATTCTGGGGGATGGGNNGNCACCCATGCAGGTCCCGATTTATGAA
GGCTTCCCCNNNNNCCACACTCCANTCANGCCGNNATNCGAACNTCGCNGGCCGGGAGAANGNNNNCNAC
GGNT
