[The description below was written by a language model from this plasmid's Addgene catalogue record.]
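Description:
pcDNA3.1/nV5-DEST-Apr1 is a mammalian expression plasmid built on Invitrogen's pcDNA3.1/nV5-DEST Gateway destination vector (backbone listed as 7136 bp without insert). It carries the mouse Arp1 coding sequence, the product of the Actr1a gene (also called alpha-Arp1), as an insert of about 1130 bp introduced by Gateway recombination. The "Apr1" in the plasmid name appears to be a transposition of "Arp1", which is the spelling used in the insert and gene fields. The plasmid is maintained in E. coli as a high-copy construct under ampicillin selection.

No feature table accompanies the record, so the promoter, tag, polyadenylation signal and any mammalian selection marker are not explicitly listed. The backbone name indicates the pcDNA3.1 family, whose vectors generally drive expression from the CMV immediate-early promoter, and "nV5" denotes an N-terminal V5 epitope fused in frame to the gene recombined into the destination cassette. On that basis the expected product is V5-tagged Arp1, detectable or immunoprecipitable with anti-V5 antibodies, although the record does not itself confirm the reading frame or tag. As in any Gateway expression clone, the insert would be flanked by the att recombination sites left behind when the destination cassette was replaced.

Arp1 is an actin-related protein that forms the short filament at the core of the dynactin complex, the cofactor of cytoplasmic dynein. The associated publication concerns alpha-E-catenin binding to the dynactin subunit dynamitin and its regulation of dynactin-mediated intracellular traffic. This makes the plasmid suited to transient expression of tagged Arp1 in cultured mammalian cells for protein interaction or localisation studies of dynactin components.
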