Addgene plasmid #20135: pcDNA3.1/nV5-DEST-Apr1
Depositing lab: Valeri Vasioukhin. Depositing organization: Fred Hutchinson Cancer Center. Publication: Alpha-E-catenin binds to dynamitin and regulates dynactin-mediated intracellular traffic. Lien WH, Gelfand VI, Vasioukhin V. J Cell Biol. 2008 Dec 15. 183(6):989-97. 10.1083/jcb.200805041 PubMed 19075109.
Backbone
  Vector backbone: pcDNA3.1/nV5-DEST
  Backbone manufacturer: Invitrogen
  Backbone size w/o insert (bp): 7136
  Vector type: Mammalian Expression
Growth in bacteria
  Bacterial resistance: Ampicillin, 100 μg/mL
  Growth temperature: 37°C
  Growth strain: DH5alpha
  Copy number: High Copy
Gene/Insert
  Gene/Insert name: pcDNA3.1/nV5-DEST-Arp1 (alt name: Arp1)
  Species: M. musculus (mouse)
  Insert size (bp): 1130
  GenBank ID: NM_016860
  Entrez Gene: Actr1a (a.k.a. Arp1, alpha-Arp1)
  Cloning method: Gateway Cloning
  Sequencing primers: 5′ N/A
Terms and licenses: Academic/Nonprofit Terms; Industry Terms: Not Available to Industry
How to cite: pcDNA3.1/nV5-DEST-Apr1 was a gift from Valeri Vasioukhin (Addgene plasmid # 20135 ; http://n2t.net/addgene:20135 ; RRID:Addgene_20135)
